Addgene plasmid #115090: HSL2 D04_pECIA2
Purpose: Bait vector HSL2 D04_pECIA2 should be used with prey vector HSL2 D04_pECIA14.
Depositing lab: Youssef Belkhadir. Depositing organization: Gregor Mendel Institute of Molecular Plant Biology. Publication: An extracellular network of Arabidopsis leucine-rich repeat receptor kinases. Smakowska-Luzan E, Mott GA, Parys K, Stegmann M, Howton TC, Layeghifard M, Neuhold J, Lehner A, Kong J, Grunwald K, Weinberger N, Satbhai SB, Mayer D, Busch W, Madalinski M, Stolt-Bergner P, Provart NJ, Mukhtar MS, Zipfel C, Desveaux D, Guttman DS, Belkhadir Y. Nature. 2018 Jan 18;553(7688):342-346. doi: 10.1038/nature25184. Epub 2018 Jan 10. PubMed 29320478.
Backbone
  Vector backbone: pECIA2
  Backbone manufacturer: Chris Garcia (Addgene plasmid # 47032)
  Vector type: Insect Expression
Growth in bacteria
  Bacterial resistance: Ampicillin, 100 μg/mL
  Growth temperature: 37°C
  Growth strain: DH5alpha
  Copy number: High Copy
Gene/Insert
  Gene/Insert name: AT5G65710
  Species: A. thaliana (mustard weed)
  Promoter: Metallothionein (Copper-Inducible)
  Tag / fusion protein: Fc, V5 and hexahistidine tags (C terminal on backbone)
  Cloning method: Ligation Independent Cloning
Terms and licenses: Academic/Nonprofit Terms; Industry Terms: Not Available to Industry
Depositor comments: Plasmid for secreted expression in Drosophila cell culture by induction via CuSO4. Insert is an extracellular domain of indicated LRR-RK, C-terminally tagged with Fc, V5 and hexahistidine tags. Insert Protein Sequence: SNGDAEILSRVKKTRLFDPDGNLQDWVITGDNRSPCNWTGITCHIRKGSSLAVTTIDLSGYNISGGFPYGFCRIRTLINITLSQNNLNGTIDSAPLSLCSKLQNLILNQNNFSGKLPEFSPEFRKLRVLELESNLFTGEIPQSYGRLTALQVLNLNGNPLSGIVPAFLGYLTELTRLDLAYISFDPSPIPSTLGNLSNLTDLRLTHSNLVGEIPDSIMNLVLLENLDLAMNSLTGEIPESIGRLESVYQIELYDNRLSGKLPESIGNLTELRNFDVSQNNLTGELPEKIAALQLISFNLNDNFFTGGLPDVVALNPNLVEFKIFNNSFTGTLPRNLGKFSEISEFDVSTNRFSGELPPYLCYRRKLQKIITFSNQLSGEIPESYGDCHSLNYIRMADNKLSGEVPARFWELPLTRLELANNNQLQGSIPPSISKARHLSQLEISANNFSGVIPVKLCDLRDLRVIDLSRNSFLGSIPSCINKLKNLERVEMQENMLDGEIPSSVSSCTELTELNLSNNRLRGGIPPELGDLPVLNYLDLSNNQLTGEIPAELLRLKLNQFNVSDNKLYGKIPSGFQQDIFRPSFLGNPNLCAPNLDPIRPCRSKR
How to cite: HSL2 D04_pECIA2 was a gift from Youssef Belkhadir (Addgene plasmid # 115090 ; http://n2t.net/addgene:115090 ; RRID:Addgene_115090)
