[The description below was written by a language model from this plasmid's Addgene catalogue record and pLannotate feature annotations shown in this document.]
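Description:
HSL2 D04_pECIA2 is an insect-cell expression plasmid built on the pECIA2 backbone, designed to produce a secreted "bait" protein in Drosophila cell culture. It is maintained in E. coli as a high-copy plasmid through a ColE1/pUC-type origin and selected with ampicillin via the β-lactamase gene. The rest of the bacterial backbone carries only pUC/pBR322-derived remnants (lac promoter/operator, and fragments of lacZα, lacI, rop and bom) that have no evident role in the construct's function.

The expression cassette is driven by the Drosophila metallothionein promoter, so transcription is switched on by adding copper sulfate to the culture. The insert, introduced by ligation-independent cloning, is the extracellular domain of the Arabidopsis thaliana leucine-rich repeat receptor kinase HSL2 (AT5G65710), a receptor involved in floral organ abscission and regulated by IDA-family peptide ligands. The ectodomain is fused in frame at its C terminus to a human immunoglobulin heavy-chain constant (Fc) region, which the annotation matches to IGHG4, followed by a V5 epitope and a hexahistidine tag. The feature table does not annotate the His tag, but the record lists it. An SV40 polyadenylation signal lies downstream of the cassette, annotated on the opposite strand. The record describes secreted expression, but the signal peptide responsible is neither annotated nor named.

The plasmid belongs to a collection used to map extracellular interactions among Arabidopsis LRR receptor kinases. It is meant to be paired with the matching prey vector, HSL2 D04_pECIA14, with the Fc, V5 and His tags available for capture, detection or purification of the secreted ectodomain.
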