Features (pLannotate 1.2.2; 17 found; start..end, strand, type, name):
     23..449     +  promoter       MT promoter: Drosophila metallothionein promoter
    509..2335    +  CDS            HSL2 (fragment): HSL2_ARATH - Experimental evidence at protein level: Swiss-Prot protein existence level 1. Receptor-like serine/threonine-kinase acting on substrates that controls floral organ abscission. Regulated by the 'INFLORESCENCE DEFICIENT IN ABSCISSION' (IDA) family of ligands. From Arabidopsis thaliana (Mouse-ear cress).
   2330..3046    +  CDS            IGHG4 (fragment): IGHG4_HUMAN - Experimental evidence at protein level: Swiss-Prot protein existence level 1. Constant region of immunoglobulin heavy chains. Immunoglobulins, also known as antibodies, are membrane-bound or secreted glycoproteins produced by B lymphocytes. In the recognition phase of humoral immunity, the membrane-bound immunoglobulins serve as receptors which, upon binding of a specific antigen, trigger the clonal expansion and differentiation of B lymphocytes into immunoglobulins- secreting plasma cells. Secreted immunoglobulins mediate the effector phase of humoral immunity, which results in
   3065..3106    +  CDS            V5 tag: epitope tag from simian virus 5
   3206..3340    -  polyA_signal   SV40 poly(A) signal: SV40 polyadenylation signal
   3363..3447    -  CDS            large T antigen (fragment): large T antigen from SV40 (simian virus 40)
   3447..3471    +  misc_feature   MCS (fragment): pUC18/19 multiple cloning site
   3508..3524    -  protein_bind   lac operator: The lac repressor binds to the lac operator to inhibit transcription in E. coli. This inhibition can be relieved by adding lactose or isopropyl-β-D-thiogalactopyranoside (IPTG). lac repressor encoded by lacI
   3532..3562    -  promoter       lac promoter: promoter for the E. coli lac operon
   3577..3598    -  protein_bind   CAP binding site: CAP binding activates transcription in the presence of cAMP. E. coli catabolite activator protein
   3611..3703    -  CDS            lacI (fragment): lac repressor; lacI; The lac repressor binds to the lac operator to inhibit transcription in E. coli. This inhibition can be relieved by adding lactose or isopropyl-β-D-thiogalactopyranoside (IPTG).
   3886..4474    -  rep_origin     ori: high-copy-number ColE1/pMB1/pBR322/pUC origin of replication
   4645..5505    -  CDS            AmpR: β-lactamase; bla; confers resistance to ampicillin, carbenicillin, and related antibiotics
   5506..5610    -  promoter       AmpR promoter: bla
   5705..5740    +  CDS            rop (fragment): Rop protein, which maintains plasmids at low copy number; rop
   5842..5941    +  misc_feature   bom (fragment): basis of mobility region from pBR322
   5947..21      -  CDS            lacZα (fragment) (across the origin): LacZα fragment of β-galactosidase; lacZ fragment
>Addgene plasmid #115090 | HSL2 D04_pECIA2 | addgene full sequence | sequence record 298783 | Addgene NGS Result
GTAAAACGACGGCCAGTGAATTAATTCGTTGCAGGACAGGATGTGGTGCCCGATGTGACTAGCTCTTTGC
TGCAGGCCGTCCTATCCTCTGGTTCCGATAAGAGACCCAGAACTCCGGCCCCCCACCGCCCACCGCCACC
CCCATACATATGTGGTACGCAAGTAAGAGTGCCTGCGCATGCCCCATGTGCCCCACCAAGAGCTTTGCAT
CCCATACAAGTCCCCAAAGTGGAGAACCGAACCAATTCTTCGCGGGCAGAACAAAAGCTTCTGCACACGT
CTCCACTCGAATTTGGAGCCGGCCGGCGTGTGCAAAAGAGGTGAATCGAACGAAAGACCCGTGTGTAAAG
CCGCGTTTCCAAAATGTATAAAACCGAGAGCATCTGGCCAATGTGCATCAGTTGTGGTCAGCAGCAAAAT
CAAGTGAATCATCTCAGTGCAACTAAAGGGGGGATCCGATCTCAATATGAAGTTATGCATATTACTGGCC
GTCGTGGCCTTTGTTGGCCTCTCGCTCGGGTCCAATGGAGACGCTGAGATATTGAGTAGAGTTAAAAAGA
CCCGACTTTTCGACCCCGATGGAAATTTACAAGATTGGGTCATAACCGGAGATAATCGGAGTCCATGTAA
TTGGACGGGAATCACATGCCACATCAGAAAAGGTAGCTCCCTCGCCGTCACTACCATTGATCTCTCCGGC
TATAATATCTCCGGTGGCTTTCCCTACGGATTCTGTCGTATCCGTACACTCATCAACATCACTCTTTCTC
AAAACAATCTCAATGGTACGATTGATTCTGCTCCTCTCTCCCTCTGTTCTAAACTTCAGAATTTGATTCT
CAATCAAAACAACTTCTCCGGTAAATTACCGGAATTCTCACCGGAGTTTCGTAAATTACGAGTCCTCGAA
TTGGAATCAAACCTCTTCACCGGTGAGATTCCTCAAAGTTACGGGAGACTCACTGCTCTGCAAGTTCTGA
ATCTTAATGGTAACCCGCTCAGTGGAATCGTTCCGGCGTTTTTGGGTTATCTGACTGAGTTAACTCGTCT
TGATCTCGCTTACATCAGTTTTGATCCTAGTCCGATTCCATCAACCTTGGGGAACTTGTCGAATCTGACT
GATCTTCGGCTAACTCACTCGAACCTCGTCGGAGAAATTCCTGATTCGATCATGAATCTGGTGTTGTTAG
AGAATCTTGATTTAGCTATGAATAGTCTCACCGGAGAAATACCTGAGAGTATCGGAAGACTCGAATCGGT
TTACCAGATTGAGCTCTACGATAACCGGTTATCTGGAAAATTACCGGAGAGTATCGGAAATTTAACCGAA
TTGAGGAATTTTGATGTCTCGCAGAATAATCTAACCGGTGAACTACCGGAAAAGATCGCTGCTCTGCAAC
TTATCTCTTTCAATCTCAATGATAATTTCTTCACCGGAGGATTACCAGATGTCGTAGCTTTGAATCCTAA
TCTCGTTGAATTCAAAATCTTCAACAACAGTTTCACGGGGACGTTACCAAGGAATCTCGGGAAATTCTCA
GAAATCTCTGAATTCGATGTCTCGACGAACAGATTCTCCGGTGAATTGCCGCCGTATTTGTGCTACAGAA
GAAAACTTCAGAAGATTATCACCTTCAGCAATCAATTAAGCGGCGAAATTCCGGAATCTTACGGCGATTG
TCATTCGCTTAATTACATTCGTATGGCGGATAACAAACTCTCCGGCGAAGTTCCGGCTAGGTTTTGGGAA
CTTCCTCTTACTCGTCTTGAGCTAGCCAACAACAATCAATTACAAGGTTCGATTCCTCCTTCGATTTCCA
AAGCTCGTCATCTATCTCAGCTTGAAATCTCCGCTAACAACTTCTCCGGTGTGATTCCCGTCAAACTTTG
TGATCTCCGTGATCTCAGAGTCATCGATCTTAGCCGCAACAGTTTCTTAGGATCAATTCCGTCTTGCATC
AACAAATTGAAGAATCTAGAGAGAGTAGAGATGCAGGAGAACATGCTCGACGGCGAGATTCCGAGTTCAG
TGAGTTCGTGCACCGAGTTAACCGAATTAAATCTCTCCAACAACCGTTTACGAGGCGGGATACCACCGGA
ACTCGGTGATTTACCGGTTTTAAACTACCTGGATCTCTCTAACAACCAACTCACCGGTGAGATTCCGGCG
GAGCTGTTGAGGCTCAAGCTTAATCAATTCAACGTCTCCGATAACAAACTCTATGGTAAGATTCCTTCTG
GATTTCAGCAAGATATTTTTCGACCCAGTTTCTTAGGTAACCCGAATCTCTGTGCCCCAAATTTGGATCC
GATTAGACCTTGCCGATCCAAACGGCTGGAGGTGCTGTTCCAGGGACCAGGGAGCGACAAAACTCACACA
TGCCCACCGTGCCCAGCACCTGAACTCCTGGGGGGACCGTCAGTCTTCCTCTTCCCCCCAAAACCCAAGG
ACACCCTCATGATCTCCCGGACCCCTGAGGTCACATGCGTGGTGGTGGACGTGAGCCACGAAGACCCTGA
GGTCAAGTTCAACTGGTACGTGGACGGCGTGGAGGTGCATAATGCCAAGACAAAGCCGCGGGAGGAGCAG
TACAACAGCACGTACCGTGTGGTCAGCGTCCTCACCGTCCTGCACCAGGACTGGCTGAATGGCAAGGAGT
ACAAGTGCAAGGTCTCCAACAAAGCCCTCCCAGCCCCCATCGAGAAAACCATCTCCAAAGCCAAAGGGCA
GCCCCGAGAACCACAGGTGTACACCCTGCCCCCATCCCGGGAGGAGATGACCAAGAACCAGGTCAGCCTG
ACCTGCCTGGTCAAAGGCTTCTATCCCAGCGACATCGCCGTGGAGTGGGAGAGCAATGGGCAGCCGGAGA
ACAACTACAAGACCACGCCTCCCGTGCTGGACTCCGACGGCTCCTTCTTCCTCTACAGCAAGCTCACCGT
GGACAAGAGCAGGTGGCAGCAGGGGAACGTCTTCTCATGCTCCGTGATGCATGAGGGTCTGCACAACCAC
TACACGCAGAAGAGCCTCTCCCTGTCTCCGGGTAAATCTAGAGGGCCCTTCGAAGGTAAGCCTATCCCTA
ACCCTCTCCTCGGTCTCGATTCTACGCGTACCGGTCATCATCACCATCACCATTGAGTTTAAACCCGCTG
ATCAGCCTCGACTGTGCCTTCTAAGGCCTGAGCTCGCTGATCAGCCTCGATCGAGGATCCAGACATGATA
AGATACATTGATGAGTTTGGACAAACCACAACTAGAATGCAGTGAAAAAAATGCTTTATTTGTGAAATTT
GTGATGCTATTGCTTTATTTGTAACCATTATAAGCTGCAATAAACAAGTTAACAACAACAATTGCATTCA
TTTTATGTTTCAGGTTCAGGGGGAGGTGTGGGAGGTTTTTTAAAGCAAGTAAAACCTCTACAAATGTGGT
ATGGCTGATTATGATCAGTCGACCTGCAGGCATGCAAGCTTGGCGTAATCATGGTCATAGCTGTTTCCTG
TGTGAAATTGTTATCCGCTCACAATTCCACACAACATACGAGCCGGAAGCATAAAGTGTAAAGCCTGGGG
TGCCTAATGAGTGAGCTAACTCACATTAATTGCGTTGCGCTCACTGCCCGCTTTCCAGTCGGGAAACCTG
TCGTGCCAGCTGCATTAATGAATCGGCCAACGCGCGGGGAGAGGCGGTTTGCGTATTGGGCGCTCTTCCG
CTTCCTCGCTCACTGACTCGCTGCGCTCGGTCGTTCGGCTGCGGCGAGCGGTATCAGCTCACTCAAAGGC
GGTAATACGGTTATCCACAGAATCAGGGGATAACGCAGGAAAGAACATGTGAGCAAAAGGCCAGCAAAAG
GCCAGGAACCGTAAAAAGGCCGCGTTGCTGGCGTTTTTCCATAGGCTCCGCCCCCCTGACGAGCATCACA
AAAATCGACGCTCAAGTCAGAGGTGGCGAAACCCGACAGGACTATAAAGATACCAGGCGTTTCCCCCTGG
AAGCTCCCTCGTGCGCTCTCCTGTTCCGACCCTGCCGCTTACCGGATACCTGTCCGCCTTTCTCCCTTCG
GGAAGCGTGGCGCTTTCTCATAGCTCACGCTGTAGGTATCTCAGTTCGGTGTAGGTCGTTCGCTCCAAGC
TGGGCTGTGTGCACGAACCCCCCGTTCAGCCCGACCGCTGCGCCTTATCCGGTAACTATCGTCTTGAGTC
CAACCCGGTAAGACACGACTTATCGCCACTGGCAGCAGCCACTGGTAACAGGATTAGCAGAGCGAGGTAT
GTAGGCGGTGCTACAGAGTTCTTGAAGTGGTGGCCTAACTACGGCTACACTAGAAGAACAGTATTTGGTA
TCTGCGCTCTGCTGAAGCCAGTTACCTTCGGAAAAAGAGTTGGTAGCTCTTGATCCGGCAAACAAACCAC
CGCTGGTAGCGGTGGTTTTTTTGTTTGCAAGCAGCAGATTACGCGCAGAAAAAAAGGATCTCAAGAAGAT
CCTTTGATCTTTTCTACGGGGTCTGACGCTCAGTGGAACGAAAACTCACGTTAAGGGATTTTGGTCATGA
GATTATCAAAAAGGATCTTCACCTAGATCCTTTTAAATTAAAAATGAAGTTTTAAATCAATCTAAAGTAT
ATATGAGTAAACTTGGTCTGACAGTTACCAATGCTTAATCAGTGAGGCACCTATCTCAGCGATCTGTCTA
TTTCGTTCATCCATAGTTGCCTGACTCCCCGTCGTGTAGATAACTACGATACGGGAGGGCTTACCATCTG
GCCCCAGTGCTGCAATGATACCGCGAGACCCACGCTCACCGGCTCCAGATTTATCAGCAATAAACCAGCC
AGCCGGAAGGGCCGAGCGCAGAAGTGGTCCTGCAACTTTATCCGCCTCCATCCAGTCTATTAATTGTTGC
CGGGAAGCTAGAGTAAGTAGTTCGCCAGTTAATAGTTTGCGCAACGTTGTTGCCATTGCTACAGGCATCG
TGGTGTCACGCTCGTCGTTTGGTATGGCTTCATTCAGCTCCGGTTCCCAACGATCAAGGCGAGTTACATG
ATCCCCCATGTTGTGCAAAAAAGCGGTTAGCTCCTTCGGTCCTCCGATCGTTGTCAGAAGTAAGTTGGCC
GCAGTGTTATCACTCATGGTTATGGCAGCACTGCATAATTCTCTTACTGTCATGCCATCCGTAAGATGCT
TTTCTGTGACTGGTGAGTACTCAACCAAGTCATTCTGAGAATAGTGTATGCGGCGACCGAGTTGCTCTTG
CCCGGCGTCAATACGGGATAATACCGCGCCACATAGCAGAACTTTAAAAGTGCTCATCATTGGAAAACGT
TCTTCGGGGCGAAAACTCTCAAGGATCTTACCGCTGTTGAGATCCAGTTCGATGTAACCCACTCGTGCAC
CCAACTGATCTTCAGCATCTTTTACTTTCACCAGCGTTTCTGGGTGAGCAAAAACAGGAAGGCAAAATGC
CGCAAAAAAGGGAATAAGGGCGACACGGAAATGTTGAATACTCATACTCTTCCTTTTTCAATATTATTGA
AGCATTTATCAGGGTTATTGTCTCATGAGCGGATACATATTTGAATGTATTTAGAAAAATAAACAAATAG
GGGTTCCGCGCACATTTCCCCGAAAAGTGCCACCTGACGTCTAAGAAACCATTATTATCATGACATTAAC
CTATAAAAATAGGCGTATCACGAGGCCCTTTCGTCTCGCGCGTTTCGGTGATGACGGTGAAAACCTCTGA
CACATGCAGCTCCCGGAGACGGTCACAGCTTGTCTGTAAGCGGATGCCGGGAGCAGACAAGCCCGTCAGG
GCGCGTCAGCGGGTGTTGGCGGGTGTCGGGGCTGGCTTAACTATGCGGCATCAGAGCAGATTGTACTGAG
AGTGCACCATATGCGGTGTGAAATACCGCACAGATGCGTAAGGAGAAAATACCGCATCAGGCGCCATTCG
CCATTCAGGCTGCGCAACTGTTGGGAAGGGCGATCGGTGCGGGCCTCTTCGCTATTACGCCAGCTGGCGA
AAGGGGGATGTGCTGCAAGGCGATTAAGTTGGGTAACGCCAGGGTTTTCCCAGTCACGACGTT
